Addgene plasmid #80212: non-targeting control gRNA (BRDN0001148101)
Purpose: 3rd generation lentiviral gRNA plasmid, non-targeting control gRNA
Depositing lab: John Doench & David Root. Depositing organization: Broad Institute. Publication: Optimized sgRNA design to maximize activity and minimize off-target effects of CRISPR-Cas9. Doench JG, Fusi N, Sullender M, Hegde M, Vaimberg EW, Donovan KF, Smith I, Tothova Z, Wilen C, Orchard R, Virgin HW, Listgarten J, Root DE. Nat Biotechnol. 2016 Jan 18. doi: 10.1038/nbt.3437. PubMed 26780180.
Backbone
  Vector backbone: lentiGuide-Puro
  Backbone manufacturer: Zhang Lab (Addgene plasmid # 52963)
  Vector type: Mammalian Expression, Lentiviral, CRISPR
  Selectable markers: Puromycin
Growth in bacteria
  Bacterial resistance: Ampicillin, 100 μg/mL
  Growth temperature: 37°C
  Growth strain: DH5alpha
  Copy number: High Copy
Gene/Insert
  Gene/Insert name: Non-targeting control gRNA
  gRNA/shRNA sequence: GCCTAGTCTCGGTAAGAGTG
  Species: H. sapiens (human)
  Promoter: hU6
  Cloning method: Unknown
  Sequencing primers: 5′ U6-F; 3′ pS2-R
Terms and licenses: Academic/Nonprofit Terms; Industry Terms: Not Available to Industry
How to cite: non-targeting control gRNA (BRDN0001148101) was a gift from John Doench & David Root (Addgene plasmid # 80212 ; http://n2t.net/addgene:80212 ; RRID:Addgene_80212)
