[The description below was written by a language model from this plasmid's Addgene catalogue record and pLannotate feature annotations shown in this document.]
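Description:
The non-targeting control gRNA plasmid (BRDN0001148101) is a third-generation lentiviral guide RNA vector built on the lentiGuide-Puro backbone, classed as a mammalian expression, lentiviral and CRISPR construct. In bacteria it is maintained through a high-copy ColE1/pUC-type origin and selected with ampicillin via the β-lactamase gene. The backbone also carries an f1 origin, an SV40 origin and poly(A) signal, and remnants of a lac/T7/T3 cloning region.

The lentiviral portion begins with an RSV promoter fused to a truncated HIV-1 5' LTR, which drives Tat-independent production of the viral genome in packaging cells. This is followed by the Ψ packaging signal, a partial gag sequence, and the Rev response element for Rev-dependent nuclear export. Within the transfer region, a human U6 RNA polymerase III promoter drives a 20-nucleotide spacer joined to the Streptococcus pyogenes Cas9 guide RNA scaffold. A cPPT/CTS element, which aids nuclear import of the viral genome, sits downstream. A separate cassette uses the EF-1α core promoter with its intron A to express puromycin N-acetyltransferase, so transduced cells can be selected with puromycin. A WPRE then enhances transcript expression, and a self-inactivating ΔU3 3' LTR limits LTR-driven transcription after integration.

No Cas9 gene is annotated, so the vector supplies only the guide and would need Cas9 provided separately. The guide is listed under human and is described as non-targeting. The plasmid therefore serves as a negative control alongside gene-targeting guides in the same backbone, accounting for effects of transduction, selection and guide expression in CRISPR-Cas9 experiments.
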