Features (pLannotate 1.2.2; 29 found; start..end, strand, type, name):
     14..80      +  CDS            small t antigen (fragment): SV40 (simian virus 40) small t antigen
    106..317     +  promoter       EF-1α core promoter: core promoter for human elongation factor EF-1α
    318..1256    +  intron         EF-1α intron A: intron upstream of the start codon of human EF-1α
   1278..1877    +  CDS            PuroR (fragment): puromycin N-acetyltransferase; pac from Streptomyces; confers resistance to puromycin
   1893..2481    +  misc_feature   WPRE: woodchuck hepatitis virus posttranscriptional regulatory element
   2532..2551    +  misc_feature   cPPT/CTS (fragment): central polypurine tract and central termination sequence of HIV-1
   2553..2786    +  LTR            3' LTR (ΔU3): self-inactivating 3' long terminal repeat (LTR) from HIV-1
   2864..2985    +  polyA_signal   SV40 poly(A) signal: SV40 polyadenylation signal
   3025..3160    +  rep_origin     SV40 ori: SV40 origin of replication
   3181..3199    -  promoter       T7 promoter: promoter for bacteriophage T7 RNA polymerase
   3207..3362    +  CDS            lacZα (fragment): LacZα fragment of β-galactosidase; lacZ fragment
   3367..3795    +  rep_origin     f1 ori (sequence partly withheld): f1 bacteriophage origin of replication; arrow indicates direction of (+) strand synthesis
   3848..3952    +  promoter       AmpR promoter: bla
   3953..4813    +  CDS            AmpR: β-lactamase; bla; confers resistance to ampicillin, carbenicillin, and related antibiotics
   4984..5572    +  rep_origin     ori: high-copy-number ColE1/pMB1/pBR322/pUC origin of replication
   5755..5847    +  CDS            lacI (fragment): lac repressor; lacI; The lac repressor binds to the lac operator to inhibit transcription in E. coli. This inhibition can be relieved by adding lactose or isopropyl-β-D-thiogalactopyranoside (IPTG).
   5860..5881    +  protein_bind   CAP binding site: CAP binding activates transcription in the presence of cAMP. E. coli catabolite activator protein
   5896..5926    +  promoter       lac promoter: promoter for the E. coli lac operon
   5934..5950    +  protein_bind   lac operator: The lac repressor binds to the lac operator to inhibit transcription in E. coli. This inhibition can be relieved by adding lactose or isopropyl-β-D-thiogalactopyranoside (IPTG). lac repressor encoded by lacI
   5995..6013    +  promoter       T3 promoter: promoter for bacteriophage T3 RNA polymerase
   6041..6267    +  promoter       RSV promoter: Rous sarcoma virus enhancer/promoter
   6268..6448    +  LTR            5' LTR (truncated): truncated 5' long terminal repeat (LTR) from HIV-1
   6495..6620    +  misc_feature   HIV-1 Ψ: packaging signal of human immunodeficiency virus type 1
   6604..6967    +  CDS            HIV-1 gag (fragment): gag protein from human immunodeficiency virus 1; gag
   7113..7346    +  misc_feature   RRE: The Rev response element (RRE) of HIV-1 allows for Rev-dependent mRNA export from the nucleus to the cytoplasm.
   7723..7749    +  CDS            Rev (fragment): human immunodeficiency virus 1 (HIV-1) Rev protein; rev; enhances nuclear export of unspliced and incompletely spliced viral mRNAs
   7753..7993    +  promoter       U6 promoter: RNA polymerase III promoter for human U6 snRNA
   8023..8098    +  misc_RNA       gRNA scaffold: guide RNA scaffold for the Streptococcus pyogenes CRISPR/Cas9 system
   8154..8271    +  misc_feature   cPPT/CTS: central polypurine tract and central termination sequence of HIV-1
>Addgene plasmid #80212 | non-targeting control gRNA (BRDN0001148101) | depositor full sequence | sequence record 150902 | Full Sequence
CCCGGGTGCAAAGATGGATAAAGTTTTAAACAGAGAGGAATCTTTGCAGCTAATGGACCTTCTAGGTCTT
GAAAGGAGTGGGAATTGGCTCCGGTGCCCGTCAGTGGGCAGAGCGCACATCGCCCACAGTCCCCGAGAAG
TTGGGGGGAGGGGTCGGCAATTGATCCGGTGCCTAGAGAAGGTGGCGCGGGGTAAACTGGGAAAGTGATG
TCGTGTACTGGCTCCGCCTTTTTCCCGAGGGTGGGGGAGAACCGTATATAAGTGCAGTAGTCGCCGTGAA
CGTTCTTTTTCGCAACGGGTTTGCCGCCAGAACACAGGTAAGTGCCGTGTGTGGTTCCCGCGGGCCTGGC
CTCTTTACGGGTTATGGCCCTTGCGTGCCTTGAATTACTTCCACCTGGCTGCAGTACGTGATTCTTGATC
CCGAGCTTCGGGTTGGAAGTGGGTGGGAGAGTTCGAGGCCTTGCGCTTAAGGAGCCCCTTCGCCTCGTGC
TTGAGTTGAGGCCTGGCCTGGGCGCTGGGGCCGCCGCGTGCGAATCTGGTGGCACCTTCGCGCCTGTCTC
GCTGCTTTCGATAAGTCTCTAGCCATTTAAAATTTTTGATGACCTGCTGCGACGCTTTTTTTCTGGCAAG
ATAGTCTTGTAAATGCGGGCCAAGATCTGCACACTGGTATTTCGGTTTTTGGGGCCGCGGGCGGCGACGG
GGCCCGTGCGTCCCAGCGCACATGTTCGGCGAGGCGGGGCCTGCGAGCGCGGCCACCGAGAATCGGACGG
GGGTAGTCTCAAGCTGGCCGGCCTGCTCTGGTGCCTGGCCTCGCGCCGCCGTGTATCGCCCCGCCCTGGG
CGGCAAGGCTGGCCCGGTCGGCACCAGTTGCGTGAGCGGAAAGATGGCCGCTTCCCGGCCCTGCTGCAGG
GAGCTCAAAATGGAGGACGCGGCGCTCGGGAGAGCGGGCGGGTGAGTCACCCACACAAAGGAAAAGGGCC
TTTCCGTCCTCAGCCGTCGCTTCATGTGACTCCACGGAGTACCGGGCGCCGTCCAGGCACCTCGATTAGT
TCTCGAGCTTTTGGAGTACGTCGTCTTTAGGTTGGGGGGAGGGGTTTTATGCGATGGAGTTTCCCCACAC
TGAGTGGGTGGAGACTGAAGTTAGGCCAGCTTGGCACTTGATGTAATTCTCCTTGGAATTTGCCCTTTTT
GAGTTTGGATCTTGGTTCATTCTCAAGCCTCAGACAGTGGTTCAAAGTTTTTTTCTTCCATTTCAGGTGT
CGTGACGTACGGCCACCATGACCGAGTACAAGCCCACGGTGCGCCTCGCCACCCGCGACGACGTCCCCAG
GGCCGTACGCACCCTCGCCGCCGCGTTCGCCGACTACCCCGCCACGCGCCACACCGTCGATCCGGACCGC
CACATCGAGCGGGTCACCGAGCTGCAAGAACTCTTCCTCACGCGCGTCGGGCTCGACATCGGCAAGGTGT
GGGTCGCGGACGACGGCGCCGCCGTGGCGGTCTGGACCACGCCGGAGAGCGTCGAAGCGGGGGCGGTGTT
CGCCGAGATCGGCCCGCGCATGGCCGAGTTGAGCGGTTCCCGGCTGGCCGCGCAGCAACAGATGGAAGGC
CTCCTGGCGCCGCACCGGCCCAAGGAGCCCGCGTGGTTCCTGGCCACCGTCGGAGTCTCGCCCGACCACC
AGGGCAAGGGTCTGGGCAGCGCCGTCGTGCTCCCCGGAGTGGAGGCGGCCGAGCGCGCCGGGGTGCCCGC
CTTCCTGGAGACCTCCGCGCCCCGCAACCTCCCCTTCTACGAGCGGCTCGGCTTCACCGTCACCGCCGAC
GTCGAGGTGCCCGAAGGACCGCGCACCTGGTGCATGACCCGCAAGCCCGGTGCCTGAACGCGTTAAGTCG
ACAATCAACCTCTGGATTACAAAATTTGTGAAAGATTGACTGGTATTCTTAACTATGTTGCTCCTTTTAC
GCTATGTGGATACGCTGCTTTAATGCCTTTGTATCATGCTATTGCTTCCCGTATGGCTTTCATTTTCTCC
TCCTTGTATAAATCCTGGTTGCTGTCTCTTTATGAGGAGTTGTGGCCCGTTGTCAGGCAACGTGGCGTGG
TGTGCACTGTGTTTGCTGACGCAACCCCCACTGGTTGGGGCATTGCCACCACCTGTCAGCTCCTTTCCGG
GACTTTCGCTTTCCCCCTCCCTATTGCCACGGCGGAACTCATCGCCGCCTGCCTTGCCCGCTGCTGGACA
GGGGCTCGGCTGTTGGGCACTGACAATTCCGTGGTGTTGTCGGGGAAATCATCGTCCTTTCCTTGGCTGC
TCGCCTGTGTTGCCACCTGGATTCTGCGCGGGACGTCCTTCTGCTACGTCCCTTCGGCCCTCAATCCAGC
GGACCTTCCTTCCCGCGGCCTGCTGCCGGCTCTGCGGCCTCTTCCGCGTCTTCGCCTTCGCCCTCAGACG
AGTCGGATCTCCCTTTGGGCCGCCTCCCCGCGTCGACTTTAAGACCAATGACTTACAAGGCAGCTGTAGA
TCTTAGCCACTTTTTAAAAGAAAAGGGGGGACTGGAAGGGCTAATTCACTCCCAACGAAGACAAGATCTG
CTTTTTGCTTGTACTGGGTCTCTCTGGTTAGACCAGATCTGAGCCTGGGAGCTCTCTGGCTAACTAGGGA
ACCCACTGCTTAAGCCTCAATAAAGCTTGCCTTGAGTGCTTCAAGTAGTGTGTGCCCGTCTGTTGTGTGA
CTCTGGTAACTAGAGATCCCTCAGACCCTTTTAGTCAGTGTGGAAAATCTCTAGCAGTACGTATAGTAGT
TCATGTCATCTTATTATTCAGTATTTATAACTTGCAAAGAAATGAATATCAGAGAGTGAGAGGAACTTGT
TTATTGCAGCTTATAATGGTTACAAATAAAGCAATAGCATCACAAATTTCACAAATAAAGCATTTTTTTC
ACTGCATTCTAGTTGTGGTTTGTCCAAACTCATCAATGTATCTTATCATGTCTGGCTCTAGCTATCCCGC
CCCTAACTCCGCCCATCCCGCCCCTAACTCCGCCCAGTTCCGCCCATTCTCCGCCCCATGGCTGACTAAT
TTTTTTTATTTATGCAGAGGCCGAGGCCGCCTCGGCCTCTGAGCTATTCCAGAAGTAGTGAGGAGGCTTT
TTTGGAGGCCTAGGGACGTACCCAATTCGCCCTATAGTGAGTCGTATTACGCGCGCTCACTGGCCGTCGT
TTTACAACGTCGTGACTGGGAAAACCCTGGCGTTACCCAACTTAATCGCCTTGCAGCACATCCCCCTTTC
GCCAGCTGGCGTAATAGCGAAGAGGCCCGCACCGATCGCCCTTCCCAACAGTTGCGCAGCCTGAATGGCG
AATGGG
[124 nt withheld, positions 3367-3490]
C
[91 nt withheld, positions 3492-3582]
A
[49 nt withheld, positions 3584-3632]
CCTTTGACGTTGGAGTCCACGTTCTTT
[37 nt withheld, positions 3660-3696]
ACCCTATCTCGGTCTATTCTTTTGATTTATAAGGGATTTTGCCGATTTCGGCCTATTGGTTAAAAAATGA
GCTGATTTAACAAAAATTTAACGCGAATTTTAACAAAATATTAACGCTTACAATTTAGGTGGCACTTTTC
GGGGAAATGTGCGCGGAACCCCTATTTGTTTATTTTTCTAAATACATTCAAATATGTATCCGCTCATGAG
ACAATAACCCTGATAAATGCTTCAATAATATTGAAAAAGGAAGAGTATGAGTATTCAACATTTCCGTGTC
GCCCTTATTCCCTTTTTTGCGGCATTTTGCCTTCCTGTTTTTGCTCACCCAGAAACGCTGGTGAAAGTAA
AAGATGCTGAAGATCAGTTGGGTGCACGAGTGGGTTACATCGAACTGGATCTCAACAGCGGTAAGATCCT
TGAGAGTTTTCGCCCCGAAGAACGTTTTCCAATGATGAGCACTTTTAAAGTTCTGCTATGTGGCGCGGTA
TTATCCCGTATTGACGCCGGGCAAGAGCAACTCGGTCGCCGCATACACTATTCTCAGAATGACTTGGTTG
AGTACTCACCAGTCACAGAAAAGCATCTTACGGATGGCATGACAGTAAGAGAATTATGCAGTGCTGCCAT
AACCATGAGTGATAACACTGCGGCCAACTTACTTCTGACAACGATCGGAGGACCGAAGGAGCTAACCGCT
TTTTTGCACAACATGGGGGATCATGTAACTCGCCTTGATCGTTGGGAACCGGAGCTGAATGAAGCCATAC
CAAACGACGAGCGTGACACCACGATGCCTGTAGCAATGGCAACAACGTTGCGCAAACTATTAACTGGCGA
ACTACTTACTCTAGCTTCCCGGCAACAATTAATAGACTGGATGGAGGCGGATAAAGTTGCAGGACCACTT
CTGCGCTCGGCCCTTCCGGCTGGCTGGTTTATTGCTGATAAATCTGGAGCCGGTGAGCGTGGGTCTCGCG
GTATCATTGCAGCACTGGGGCCAGATGGTAAGCCCTCCCGTATCGTAGTTATCTACACGACGGGGAGTCA
GGCAACTATGGATGAACGAAATAGACAGATCGCTGAGATAGGTGCCTCACTGATTAAGCATTGGTAACTG
TCAGACCAAGTTTACTCATATATACTTTAGATTGATTTAAAACTTCATTTTTAATTTAAAAGGATCTAGG
TGAAGATCCTTTTTGATAATCTCATGACCAAAATCCCTTAACGTGAGTTTTCGTTCCACTGAGCGTCAGA
CCCCGTAGAAAAGATCAAAGGATCTTCTTGAGATCCTTTTTTTCTGCGCGTAATCTGCTGCTTGCAAACA
AAAAAACCACCGCTACCAGCGGTGGTTTGTTTGCCGGATCAAGAGCTACCAACTCTTTTTCCGAAGGTAA
CTGGCTTCAGCAGAGCGCAGATACCAAATACTGTTCTTCTAGTGTAGCCGTAGTTAGGCCACCACTTCAA
GAACTCTGTAGCACCGCCTACATACCTCGCTCTGCTAATCCTGTTACCAGTGGCTGCTGCCAGTGGCGAT
AAGTCGTGTCTTACCGGGTTGGACTCAAGACGATAGTTACCGGATAAGGCGCAGCGGTCGGGCTGAACGG
GGGGTTCGTGCACACAGCCCAGCTTGGAGCGAACGACCTACACCGAACTGAGATACCTACAGCGTGAGCT
ATGAGAAAGCGCCACGCTTCCCGAAGGGAGAAAGGCGGACAGGTATCCGGTAAGCGGCAGGGTCGGAACA
GGAGAGCGCACGAGGGAGCTTCCAGGGGGAAACGCCTGGTATCTTTATAGTCCTGTCGGGTTTCGCCACC
TCTGACTTGAGCGTCGATTTTTGTGATGCTCGTCAGGGGGGCGGAGCCTATGGAAAAACGCCAGCAACGC
GGCCTTTTTACGGTTCCTGGCCTTTTGCTGGCCTTTTGCTCACATGTTCTTTCCTGCGTTATCCCCTGAT
TCTGTGGATAACCGTATTACCGCCTTTGAGTGAGCTGATACCGCTCGCCGCAGCCGAACGACCGAGCGCA
GCGAGTCAGTGAGCGAGGAAGCGGAAGAGCGCCCAATACGCAAACCGCCTCTCCCCGCGCGTTGGCCGAT
TCATTAATGCAGCTGGCACGACAGGTTTCCCGACTGGAAAGCGGGCAGTGAGCGCAACGCAATTAATGTG
AGTTAGCTCACTCATTAGGCACCCCAGGCTTTACACTTTATGCTTCCGGCTCGTATGTTGTGTGGAATTG
TGAGCGGATAACAATTTCACACAGGAAACAGCTATGACCATGATTACGCCAAGCGCGCAATTAACCCTCA
CTAAAGGGAACAAAAGCTGGAGCTGCAAGCTTAATGTAGTCTTATGCAATACTCTTGTAGTCTTGCAACA
TGGTAACGATGAGTTAGCAACATGCCTTACAAGGAGAGAAAAAGCACCGTGCATGCCGATTGGTGGAAGT
AAGGTGGTACGATCGTGCCTTATTAGGAAGGCAACAGACGGGTCTGACATGGATTGGACGAACCACTGAA
TTGCCGCATTGCAGAGATATTGTATTTAAGTGCCTAGCTCGATACATAAACGGGTCTCTCTGGTTAGACC
AGATCTGAGCCTGGGAGCTCTCTGGCTAACTAGGGAACCCACTGCTTAAGCCTCAATAAAGCTTGCCTTG
AGTGCTTCAAGTAGTGTGTGCCCGTCTGTTGTGTGACTCTGGTAACTAGAGATCCCTCAGACCCTTTTAG
TCAGTGTGGAAAATCTCTAGCAGTGGCGCCCGAACAGGGACTTGAAAGCGAAAGGGAAACCAGAGGAGCT
CTCTCGACGCAGGACTCGGCTTGCTGAAGCGCGCACGGCAAGAGGCGAGGGGCGGCGACTGGTGAGTACG
CCAAAAATTTTGACTAGCGGAGGCTAGAAGGAGAGAGATGGGTGCGAGAGCGTCAGTATTAAGCGGGGGA
GAATTAGATCGCGATGGGAAAAAATTCGGTTAAGGCCAGGGGGAAAGAAAAAATATAAATTAAAACATAT
AGTATGGGCAAGCAGGGAGCTAGAACGATTCGCAGTTAATCCTGGCCTGTTAGAAACATCAGAAGGCTGT
AGACAAATACTGGGACAGCTACAACCATCCCTTCAGACAGGATCAGAAGAACTTAGATCATTATATAATA
CAGTAGCAACCCTCTATTGTGTGCATCAAAGGATAGAGATAAAAGACACCAAGGAAGCTTTAGACAAGAT
AGAGGAAGAGCAAAACAAAAGTAAGACCACCGCACAGCAAGCGGCCGCTGATCTTCAGACCTGGAGGAGG
AGATATGAGGGACAATTGGAGAAGTGAATTATATAAATATAAAGTAGTAAAAATTGAACCATTAGGAGTA
GCACCCACCAAGGCAAAGAGAAGAGTGGTGCAGAGAGAAAAAAGAGCAGTGGGAATAGGAGCTTTGTTCC
TTGGGTTCTTGGGAGCAGCAGGAAGCACTATGGGCGCAGCGTCAATGACGCTGACGGTACAGGCCAGACA
ATTATTGTCTGGTATAGTGCAGCAGCAGAACAATTTGCTGAGGGCTATTGAGGCGCAACAGCATCTGTTG
CAACTCACAGTCTGGGGCATCAAGCAGCTCCAGGCAAGAATCCTGGCTGTGGAAAGATACCTAAAGGATC
AACAGCTCCTGGGGATTTGGGGTTGCTCTGGAAAACTCATTTGCACCACTGCTGTGCCTTGGAATGCTAG
TTGGAGTAATAAATCTCTGGAACAGATTTGGAATCACACGACCTGGATGGAGTGGGACAGAGAAATTAAC
AATTACACAAGCTTAATACACTCCTTAATTGAAGAATCGCAAAACCAGCAAGAAAAGAATGAACAAGAAT
TATTGGAATTAGATAAATGGGCAAGTTTGTGGAATTGGTTTAACATAACAAATTGGCTGTGGTATATAAA
ATTATTCATAATGATAGTAGGAGGCTTGGTAGGTTTAAGAATAGTTTTTGCTGTACTTTCTATAGTGAAT
AGAGTTAGGCAGGGATATTCACCATTATCGTTTCAGACCCACCTCCCAACCCCGAGGGGACCCAGAGAGG
GCCTATTTCCCATGATTCCTTCATATTTGCATATACGATACAAGGCTGTTAGAGAGATAATTAGAATTAA
TTTGACTGTAAACACAAAGATATTAGTACAAAATACGTGACGTAGAAAGTAATAATTTCTTGGGTAGTTT
GCAGTTTTAAAATTATGTTTTAAAATGGACTATCATATGCTTACCGTAACTTGAAAGTATTTCGATTTCT
TGGCTTTATATATCTTGTGGAAAGGACGAAACACCGGCCTAGTCTCGGTAAGAGTGGTTTTAGAGCTAGA
AATAGCAAGTTAAAATAAGGCTAGTCCGTTATCAACTTGAAAAAGTGGCACCGAGTCGGTGCTTTTTTAA
GCTTGGCGTAACTAGATCTTGAGACAAATGGCAGTATTCATCCACAATTTTAAAAGAAAAGGGGGGATTG
GGGGGTACAGTGCAGGGGAAAGAATAGTAGACATAATAGCAACAGACATACAAACTAAAGAATTACAAAA
ACAAATTACAAAAATTCAAAATTTTCGGGTTTATTACAGGGACAGCAGAGATCCACTTTGGCGCCGGCTC
GAGGGGG
