>Addgene plasmid #80212 | non-targeting control gRNA (BRDN0001148101) | depositor partial sequence | sequence record 150903 | Target Sequence
GCCTAGTCTCGGTAAGAGTG
