>Addgene plasmid #80212 | non-targeting control gRNA (BRDN0001148101) | addgene partial sequence | sequence record 189118 | hU6-F
AAGTAATAATTTCTTGGGTAGTTTGCAGTTTTAAAATTATGTTTTAAAATGGACTATCATATGCTTACCG
TAACTTGAAAGTATTTCGATTTCTTGGCTTTATATATCTTGTGGAAAGGACGAAACACCGGCCTAGTCTC
GGTAAGAGTGGTTTTAGAGCTAGAAATAGCAAGTTAAAATAAGGCTAGTCCGTTATCAACTTGAAAAAGT
GGCACCGAGTCGGTGCTTTTTTAAGCTTGGCGTAACTAGATCTTGAGACAAATGGCAGTATTCATCCACA
ATTTTAAAAGAAAAGGGGGGATTGGGGGGTACAGTGCAGGGGAAAGAATAGTAGACATAATAGCAACAGA
CATACAAACTAAAGAATTACAAAAACAAATTACAAAAATTCAAAATTTTCGGGTTTATTACAGGGACAGC
AGAGATCCACTTTGGCGCCGGCTCGAGGGGGCCCGGGTGCAAAGATGGATAAAGTTTTAAACAGAGAGGA
ATCTTTGCAGCTAATGGACCTTCTAGGTCTTGAAAGGAGTGGGAATTGGCTCCGGTGCCCGTCAGTGGGC
AGAGCGCACA
